Addgene plasmid #205671: LEAPVW
Purpose: shRNAmir backbone for RNA interference, with Venus reporter
Depositing lab: Dapeng Wang. Depositing organization: Shandong Medical and Pharmaceutical University. Publication: miR-AB, a miRNA-based shRNA viral toolkit for multicolor-barcoded multiplex RNAi at a single-cell level. Wang D, Xiu J, Zhao J, Luo J. EMBO Rep. 2022 Apr 5;23(4):e53691. doi: 10.15252/embr.202153691. Epub 2022 Feb 24. PubMed 35201651.
Backbone
  Vector backbone: pLVX-Puro
  Backbone manufacturer: Clontech
  Vector type: Lentiviral
Growth in bacteria
  Bacterial resistance: Ampicillin, 100 μg/mL
  Growth temperature: 37°C
  Growth strain: NEB Stable
  Copy number: High Copy
Gene/Insert
  Gene/Insert name: miR-AB
  Species: Synthetic
  Promoter: EF1a
  Cloning method: Restriction Enzyme; 5′ cloning site BamHI (unknown if destroyed); 3′ cloning site ApaI (unknown if destroyed)
  Sequencing primers: 3′ PGK Reverse: GCCAGAGGCCACTTGTGTAG
Terms and licenses: Academic/Nonprofit Terms; Industry Terms: Not Available to Industry
How to cite: LEAPVW was a gift from Dapeng Wang (Addgene plasmid # 205671 ; http://n2t.net/addgene:205671 ; RRID:Addgene_205671)
