[The description below was written by a language model from this plasmid's Addgene catalogue record and pLannotate feature annotations shown in this document.]
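Description:
LEAPVW is an HIV-1-based lentiviral vector built on the pLVX-Puro backbone that serves as an empty shRNAmir scaffold for RNA interference, paired with a Venus fluorescent reporter. In bacteria it is maintained through a high-copy ColE1/pUC-type origin and selected with ampicillin via the β-lactamase gene. Residual lac promoter/operator and lacI fragments are carried over from the cloning backbone. The viral portion contains the elements needed for packaging and transduction: LTR sequences flanking the cassette (both annotated as truncated 5' LTR matches, with adjacent nef-derived fragments), the Ψ packaging signal with a partial gag region, the Rev response element for Rev-dependent nuclear export of the genomic RNA, and the cPPT/CTS, which aids nuclear import of the reverse-transcribed genome.

The payload consists of two tandem expression units. A human EF-1α promoter drives the synthetic miR-AB insert, a miRNA-based shRNA cassette. The feature table annotates only the 3' miR-30a flanking sequence at its end, leaving roughly 900 nt between the promoter and that flank unannotated, so the remaining content of the scaffold is not described in the record. Embedding a hairpin in miR-30-type context allows a Pol II transcript to be processed by the endogenous microRNA pathway. Downstream, a mouse PGK promoter independently expresses Venus, followed by a WPRE to enhance transcript stability and expression. Despite the pLVX-Puro origin, no puromycin resistance gene is annotated, so Venus appears to be the only marker for transduced cells. The associated work describes a toolkit for multicolour-barcoded multiplex RNAi at single-cell resolution, in which this plasmid provides the Venus-labelled backbone for inserting user-defined hairpins.
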