Features (pLannotate 1.2.2; 22 found; start..end, strand, type, name):
    377..634     +  LTR            5' LTR (truncated): truncated 5' long terminal repeat (LTR) from HIV-1
    681..806     +  misc_feature   HIV-1 Ψ: packaging signal of human immunodeficiency virus type 1
    790..1128    +  CDS            HIV-1 gag (fragment): gag protein from human immunodeficiency virus 1; gag
   1303..1536    +  misc_feature   RRE: The Rev response element (RRE) of HIV-1 allows for Rev-dependent mRNA export from the nucleus to the cytoplasm.
   1913..2013    +  CDS            Rev (fragment): human immunodeficiency virus 1 (HIV-1) Rev protein; rev; enhances nuclear export of unspliced and incompletely spliced viral mRNAs
   2028..2143    +  misc_feature   cPPT/CTS: central polypurine tract and central termination sequence of HIV-1 (lacking the first T)
   2184..3348    +  promoter       EF-1α promoter: strong constitutive promoter for human elongation factor EF-1α
   4293..4416    +  ncRNA          3' miR-30a: sequence downstream of the 71-nt precursor of the human miR-30a microRNA (Zeng et al., 2002) miRNA
   4430..4929    +  promoter       PGK promoter: mouse phosphoglycerate kinase 1 promoter
   4947..5666    +  CDS            Venus: yellow fluorescent protein (YFP) with fast and efficient maturation (Nagai et al., 2002) mammalian codon-optimized
   5675..6262    +  misc_feature   WPRE: woodchuck hepatitis virus posttranscriptional regulatory element
   6276..6674    +  CDS            nef (fragment): NEF_HV1BR - Experimental evidence at protein level: Swiss-Prot protein existence level 1. Extracellular Nef protein targets CD4(+) T-lymphocytes for apoptosis by interacting with CXCR4 surface receptors (PubMed:14990729). From Human immunodeficiency virus type 1 group M subtype B (isolate BRU/LAI) (HIV-1).
   6722..6979    +  LTR            5' LTR (truncated): truncated 5' long terminal repeat (LTR) from HIV-1
   7132..7148    -  protein_bind   lac operator: The lac repressor binds to the lac operator to inhibit transcription in E. coli. This inhibition can be relieved by adding lactose or isopropyl-β-D-thiogalactopyranoside (IPTG). lac repressor encoded by lacI
   7156..7186    -  promoter       lac promoter: promoter for the E. coli lac operon
   7201..7222    -  protein_bind   CAP binding site: CAP binding activates transcription in the presence of cAMP. E. coli catabolite activator protein
   7235..7327    -  CDS            lacI (fragment): lac repressor; lacI; The lac repressor binds to the lac operator to inhibit transcription in E. coli. This inhibition can be relieved by adding lactose or isopropyl-β-D-thiogalactopyranoside (IPTG).
   7510..8098    -  rep_origin     ori: high-copy-number ColE1/pMB1/pBR322/pUC origin of replication
   8269..9129    -  CDS            AmpR: β-lactamase; bla; confers resistance to ampicillin, carbenicillin, and related antibiotics
   9130..9234    -  promoter       AmpR promoter: bla
   9282..9416    +  polyA_signal   SV40 poly(A) signal: SV40 polyadenylation signal
   9583..329     +  CDS            nef (fragment) (across the origin): NEF_HV1BR - Experimental evidence at protein level: Swiss-Prot protein existence level 1. Extracellular Nef protein targets CD4(+) T-lymphocytes for apoptosis by interacting with CXCR4 surface receptors (PubMed:14990729). From Human immunodeficiency virus type 1 group M subtype B (isolate BRU/LAI) (HIV-1).
>Addgene plasmid #205671 | LEAPVW | addgene full sequence | sequence record 459547 | Addgene NGS Result
TGGAAGGGCTAATTCACTCCCAAAGAAGACAAGATATCCTTGATCTGTGGATCTACCACACACAAGGCTA
CTTCCCTGATTAGCAGAACTACACACCAGGGCCAGGGGTCAGATATCCACTGACCTTTGGATGGTGCTAC
AAGCTAGTACCAGTTGAGCCAGATAAGGTAGAAGAGGCCAATAAAGGAGAGAACACCAGCTTGTTACACC
CTGTGAGCCTGCATGGGATGGATGACCCGGAGAGAGAAGTGTTAGAGTGGAGGTTTGACAGCCGCCTAGC
ATTTCATCACGTGGCCCGAGAGCTGCATCCGGAGTACTTCAAGAACTGCTGATATCGAGCTTGCTACAAG
GGACTTTCCGCTGGGGACTTTCCAGGGAGGCGTGGCCTGGGCGGGACTGGGGAGTGGCGAGCCCTCAGAT
CCTGCATATAAGCAGCTGCTTTTTGCCTGTACTGGGTCTCTCTGGTTAGACCAGATCTGAGCCTGGGAGC
TCTCTGGCTAACTAGGGAACCCACTGCTTAAGCCTCAATAAAGCTTGCCTTGAGTGCTTCAAGTAGTGTG
TGCCCGTCTGTTGTGTGACTCTGGTAACTAGAGATCCCTCAGACCCTTTTAGTCAGTGTGGAAAATCTCT
AGCAGTGGCGCCCGAACAGGGACTTGAAAGCGAAAGGGAAACCAGAGGAGCTCTCTCGACGCAGGACTCG
GCTTGCTGAAGCGCGCACGGCAAGAGGCGAGGGGCGGCGACTGGTGAGTACGCCAAAAATTTTGACTAGC
GGAGGCTAGAAGGAGAGAGATGGGTGCGAGAGCGTCAGTATTAAGCGGGGGAGAATTAGATCGCGATGGG
AAAAAATTCGGTTAAGGCCAGGGGGAAAGAAAAAATATAAATTAAAACATATAGTATGGGCAAGCAGGGA
GCTAGAACGATTCGCAGTTAATCCTGGCCTGTTAGAAACATCAGAAGGCTGTAGACAAATACTGGGACAG
CTACAACCATCCCTTCAGACAGGATCAGAAGAACTTAGATCATTATATAATACAGTAGCAACCCTCTATT
GTGTGCATCAAAGGATAGAGATAAAAGACACCAAGGAAGCTTTAGACAAGATAGAGGAAGAGCAAAACAA
AAGTAAGACCACCGCACAGCAAGCGGCCGGCCGCTGATCTTCAGACCTGGAGGAGGAGATATGAGGGACA
ATTGGAGAAGTGAATTATATAAATATAAAGTAGTAAAAATTGAACCATTAGGAGTAGCACCCACCAAGGC
AAAGAGAAGAGTGGTGCAGAGAGAAAAAAGAGCAGTGGGAATAGGAGCTTTGTTCCTTGGGTTCTTGGGA
GCAGCAGGAAGCACTATGGGCGCAGCGTCAATGACGCTGACGGTACAGGCCAGACAATTATTGTCTGGTA
TAGTGCAGCAGCAGAACAATTTGCTGAGGGCTATTGAGGCGCAACAGCATCTGTTGCAACTCACAGTCTG
GGGCATCAAGCAGCTCCAGGCAAGAATCCTGGCTGTGGAAAGATACCTAAAGGATCAACAGCTCCTGGGG
ATTTGGGGTTGCTCTGGAAAACTCATTTGCACCACTGCTGTGCCTTGGAATGCTAGTTGGAGTAATAAAT
CTCTGGAACAGATTTGGAATCACACGACCTGGATGGAGTGGGACAGAGAAATTAACAATTACACAAGCTT
AATACACTCCTTAATTGAAGAATCGCAAAACCAGCAAGAAAAGAATGAACAAGAATTATTGGAATTAGAT
AAATGGGCAAGTTTGTGGAATTGGTTTAACATAACAAATTGGCTGTGGTATATAAAATTATTCATAATGA
TAGTAGGAGGCTTGGTAGGTTTAAGAATAGTTTTTGCTGTACTTTCTATAGTGAATAGAGTTAGGCAGGG
ATATTCACCATTATCGTTTCAGACCCACCTCCCAACCCCGAGGGGACCCGACAGGCCCGAAGGAATAGAA
GAAGAAGGTGGAGAGAGAGACAGAGACAGATCCATTCGATTAGTGAACGGATCTCGACGGTATCGCCTTT
AAAAGAAAAGGGGGGATTGGGGGGTACAGTGCAGGGGAAAGAATAGTAGACATAATAGCAACAGACATAC
AAACTAAAGAATTACAAAAACAAATTACAAAAATTCAAAATTTTCGGGTTTATTACAGGGACAGCAGAGA
TCCAGTTTATCGATGGGCAGAGCGCACATCGCCCACAGTCCCCGAGAAGTTGGGGGGAGGGGTCGGCAAT
TGAACCGGAGCCTAGAGAAGGTGGCGCGGGGTAAACTGGGAAAGTGATGTCGTGTACTGGCTCCGCCTTT
TTCCCGAGGGTGGGGGAGAACCGTATATAAGTGCAGTAGTCGCCGTGAACGTTCTTTTTCGCAACGGGTT
TGCCGCCAGAACACAGGTAAGTGCCGTGTGTGGTTCCCGCGGGCCTGGCCTCTTTACGGGTTATGGCCCT
TGCGTGCCTTGAATTACTTCCACGCCCCTGGCTGCAGTACGTGATTCTTGATCCCGAGCTTCGGGTTGGA
AGTGGGTGGGAGAGTTCGAGGCCTTGCGCTTAAGGAGCCCCTTCGCCTCGTGCTTGAGTTGAGGCCTGGC
TTGGGCGCTGGGGCCGCCGCGTGCGAATCTGGTGGCACCTTCGCGCCTGTCTCGCTGCTTTCGATAAGTC
TCTAGCCATTTAAAATTTTTGATGACCTGCTGCGACGCTTTTTTTCTGGCAAGATAGTCTTGTAAATGCG
GGCCAAGATCGGCACACTGGTATTTCGGTTTTTGGGGCCGCGGGCGGCGACGGGGCCGGTGCGTCCCAGC
GCACATGTTCGGCGAGGCGGGGCCTGCGAGCGCGGCCACCGAGAATCGGACGGGGGTAGTCTCAAGCTGG
CCGGCCTGCTCTGGTGCCTGGCCTCGCGCCGCCGTGTATCGCCCCGCCCTGGGCGGCAAGGCTGGCCCGG
TCGGCACCAGTTGCGTGAGCGGAAAGATGGCCGCTTCCCGGCCCTGCTGCAGGGAGCTCAAAATGGAGGA
CGCGGCGCTCGGGAGAGCGGGCGGGTGAGTCACCCACACAAAGGAAAAGGGCCTTTCCGTCCTCAGCCGT
CGCTTCATGTGACTCCACGGAGTACCGGGCGCCGTCCAGGCACCTCGATTAGTTCTCGCGCTTTTGGAGT
ACGTCGTCTTTAGGTTGGGGGGAGGGGTTTTATGCGATGGAGTTTCCCCACACTGAGTGGGTGGAGACTG
AAGTTAGGCCAGCTTGGCACTTGATGTAATTCTCCTTGGAATTTGCCCTTTTTGAGTTTGGATCTTGGTT
CATTCTCAAGCCTCAGACAGTGGTTCAAAGTTTTTTTCTTCCATTTCAGGTGTCGTGAAGCGCTTCGACT
AGGGATAACAGGGTAATTGTTTGAATGAGGCTTCAGTACTTTACAGAATCGTTGCCTGCACATCTTGGAA
ACACTTGCTGGGATTACTTCGACTTCTTAACCCAACAGAAGGCTCGAGAAGGTATATTGCTGTTGACAGG
ATCCACATTAACAACTTTAAGTCCAGCAATTTGAGTTAAGGGTGTTGCTCTCAATGATTTCACTAATGGT
TCAATTTTTAATTTCTTTTCTTCTGGTTCAAAATTCAAGTTTCAAGTGAAAGTGTAATATGCACCCATTT
CTTTCAATAAATCTTCTAAATAGTCCACTAATGTTTTATTTTGTTTTTTACAAAATCAAGCAGCCTCTGC
TATCAATATAGAACCTTGTATTCCATCTTTATCTCTAGCTGAGTCATCAATTACATATCCATAACTTTCT
TCATAAGCAAAAACAAAATTTAATCCGTTATCTTCTTCTTTAGCAATTTCTCTACCCATTCATTTCAATC
CAGTTAAAGTTTTTACAATCTTAACTCCATATTTTTCCTGAGCGATTCTATCACCCAAATCACTTGTTAC
AAAACTTGAATATAGAGCCGGATTTTTTGGAATGCTATTTAAGCGTTTTAGATTTGATAATTTTCAATCA
ATTAAAATTGGTCCTGTTTGATTTCCATCTAATCTTACAAAATGACCATCATGTTTTATTGCCATTCCAA
ATCTGTCAGCATCTGGGTCATTCATAATAATAATATCTGCATCATGTTTAATACCATATTCAAGCGGTAT
TTTTCATGCAGGATCAAATTCTGGATTTGGATTTACAACATTTTTCAATGTTTCATCTTCAAATGCACGA
TCTTCACCCTCAATAACGTTATATCCTGATTCACGTAATCTTTTTGGGGTAAATTTAGTTCCTGTTCCAT
TAACTGCGCTAAAAATAGGGCCCTGCCTCGGACTTCAAGGGGCTAGAATTCGAGCAATTATCTTGTTTAC
TAAAACTGAATACCTTGCTATCTCTTTGATACATTTTTACAAAGCTGAATTAAAATGGTATAAATTAAAT
CACTTTTTTCAATTCTACCGGGTAGGGGAGGCGCTTTTCCCAAGGCAGTCTGGAGCATGCGCTTTAGCAG
CCCCGCTGGGCACTTGGCGCTACACAAGTGGCCTCTGGCCTCGCACACATTCCACATCCACCGGTAGGCG
CCAACCGGCTCCGTTCTTTGGTGGCCCCTTCGCGCCACCTTCTACTCCTCCCCTAGTCAGGAAGTTCCCC
CCCGCCCCGCAGCTCGCGTCGTGCAGGACGTGACAAATGGAAGTAGCACGTCTCACTAGTCTCGTGCAGA
TGGACAGCACCGCTGAGCAATGGAAGCGGGTAGGCCTTTGGGGCAGCGGCCAATAGCAGCTTTGCTCCTT
CGCTTTCTGGGCTCAGAGGCTGGGAAGGGGTGGGTCCGGGGGCGGGCTCAGGGGCGGGCTCAGGGGCGGG
GCGGGCGCCCGAAGGTCCTCCGGAGGCCCGGCATTCTGCACGCTTCAAAAGCGCACGTCTGCCGCGCTGT
TCTCCTCTTCCTCATCTCCGGGCCTTTCGACCTTTAATTAACCACCATGGTGAGCAAGGGCGAGGAGCTG
TTCACCGGGGTGGTGCCCATCCTGGTCGAGCTGGACGGCGACGTAAACGGCCACAAGTTCAGCGTGTCCG
GCGAGGGCGAGGGCGATGCCACCTACGGCAAGCTGACCCTGAAGCTGATCTGCACCACCGGCAAGCTGCC
CGTGCCCTGGCCCACCCTCGTGACCACCCTGGGCTACGGCCTGCAGTGCTTCGCCCGCTACCCCGACCAC
ATGAAGCAGCACGACTTCTTCAAGTCCGCCATGCCCGAAGGCTACGTCCAGGAGCGCACCATCTTCTTCA
AGGACGACGGCAACTACAAGACCCGCGCCGAGGTGAAGTTCGAGGGCGACACCCTGGTGAACCGCATCGA
GCTGAAGGGCATCGACTTCAAGGAGGACGGCAACATCCTGGGGCACAAGCTGGAGTACAACTACAACAGC
CACAACGTCTATATCACCGCCGACAAGCAGAAGAACGGCATCAAGGCCAACTTCAAGATCCGCCACAACA
TCGAGGACGGCGGCGTGCAGCTCGCCGACCACTACCAGCAGAACACCCCCATCGGCGACGGCCCCGTGCT
GCTGCCCGACAACCACTACCTGAGCTACCAGTCCGCCCTGAGCAAAGACCCCAACGAGAAGCGCGATCAC
ATGGTCCTGCTGGAGTTCGTGACCGCCGCCGGGATCACTCTCGGCATGGACGAGCTGTACAAGTAAGTTT
AAACATCAACCTCTGGATTACAAAATTTGTGAAAGATTGACTGGTATTCTTAACTATGTTGCTCCTTTTA
CGCTATGTGGATACGCTGCTTTAATGCCTTTGTATCATGCTATTGCTTCCCGTATGGCTTTCATTTTCTC
CTCCTTGTATAAATCCTGGTTGCTGTCTCTTTATGAGGAGTTGTGGCCCGTTGTCAGGCAACGTGGCGTG
GTGTGCACTGTGTTTGCTGACGCAACCCCCACTGGTTGGGGCATTGCCACCACCTGTCAGCTCCTTTCCG
GGACTTTCGCTTTCCCCCTCCCTATTGCCACGGCGGAACTCATCGCCGCCTGCCTTGCCCGCTGCTGGAC
AGGGGCTCGGCTGTTGGGCACTGACAATTCCGTGGTGTTGTCGGGGAAGCTGACGTCCTTTCCATGGCTG
CTCGCCTGTGTTGCCACCTGGATTCTGCGCGGGACGTCCTTCTGCTACGTCCCTTCGGCCCTCAATCCAG
CGGACCTTCCTTCCCGCGGCCTGCTGCCGGCTCTGCGGCCTCTTCCGCGTCTTCGCCTTCGCCCTCAGAC
GAGTCGGATCTCCCTTTGGGCCGCCTCCCCGCCTGGCCTGCAGGGGTACCTTTAAGACCAATGACTTACA
AGGCAGCTGTAGATCTTAGCCACTTTTTAAAAGAAAAGAGGGGACTGGAAGGGCTAATTCACTCCCAACG
AAGACAAGATATCCTTGATCTGTGGATCTACCACACACAAGGCTACTTCCCTGATTAGCAGAACTACACA
CCAGGGCCAGGGGTCAGATATCCACTGACCTTTGGATGGTGCTACAAGCTAGTACCAGTTGAGCCAGATA
AGGTAGAAGAGGCCAATAAAGGAGAGAACACCAGCTTGTTACACCCTGTGAGCCTGCATGGGATGGATGA
CCCGGAGAGAGAAGTGTTAGAGTGGAGGTTTGACAGCCGCCTAGCATTTCATCACGTGGCCCGAGAGCTG
CATCCGGAGTACTTCAAGAACTGCTGATATCGAGCTTGCTACAAGGGACTTTCCGCTGGGGACTTTCCAG
GGAGGCGTGGCCTGGGCGGGACTGGGGAGTGGCGAGCCCTCAGATCCTGCATATAAGCAGCTGCTTTTTG
CCTGTACTGGGTCTCTCTGGTTAGACCAGATCTGAGCCTGGGAGCTCTCTGGCTAACTAGGGAACCCACT
GCTTAAGCCTCAATAAAGCTTGCCTTGAGTGCTTCAAGTAGTGTGTGCCCGTCTGTTGTGTGACTCTGGT
AACTAGAGATCCCTCAGACCCTTTTAGTCAGTGTGGAAAATCTCTAGCAGTAGTAGTTCATGTCATCTTA
TTATTCAGTATTTATAACTTGCAAAGAAATGAATATCAGAGAGTGAGAGGCCTTGACATTGCTAGCGTTT
TACCGTCGACCTCTAGCTAGAGCTTGGCGTAATCATGGTCATAGCTGTTTCCTGTGTGAAATTGTTATCC
GCTCACAATTCCACACAACATACGAGCCGGAAGCATAAAGTGTAAAGCCTGGGGTGCCTAATGAGTGAGC
TAACTCACATTAATTGCGTTGCGCTCACTGCCCGCTTTCCAGTCGGGAAACCTGTCGTGCCAGCTGCATT
AATGAATCGGCCAACGCGCGGGGAGAGGCGGTTTGCGTATTGGGCGCTCTTCCGCTTCCTCGCTCACTGA
CTCGCTGCGCTCGGTCGTTCGGCTGCGGCGAGCGGTATCAGCTCACTCAAAGGCGGTAATACGGTTATCC
ACAGAATCAGGGGATAACGCAGGAAAGAACATGTGAGCAAAAGGCCAGCAAAAGGCCAGGAACCGTAAAA
AGGCCGCGTTGCTGGCGTTTTTCCATAGGCTCCGCCCCCCTGACGAGCATCACAAAAATCGACGCTCAAG
TCAGAGGTGGCGAAACCCGACAGGACTATAAAGATACCAGGCGTTTCCCCCTGGAAGCTCCCTCGTGCGC
TCTCCTGTTCCGACCCTGCCGCTTACCGGATACCTGTCCGCCTTTCTCCCTTCGGGAAGCGTGGCGCTTT
CTCATAGCTCACGCTGTAGGTATCTCAGTTCGGTGTAGGTCGTTCGCTCCAAGCTGGGCTGTGTGCACGA
ACCCCCCGTTCAGCCCGACCGCTGCGCCTTATCCGGTAACTATCGTCTTGAGTCCAACCCGGTAAGACAC
GACTTATCGCCACTGGCAGCAGCCACTGGTAACAGGATTAGCAGAGCGAGGTATGTAGGCGGTGCTACAG
AGTTCTTGAAGTGGTGGCCTAACTACGGCTACACTAGAAGAACAGTATTTGGTATCTGCGCTCTGCTGAA
GCCAGTTACCTTCGGAAAAAGAGTTGGTAGCTCTTGATCCGGCAAACAAACCACCGCTGGTAGCGGTGGT
TTTTTTGTTTGCAAGCAGCAGATTACGCGCAGAAAAAAAGGATCTCAAGAAGATCCTTTGATCTTTTCTA
CGGGGTCTGACGCTCAGTGGAACGAAAACTCACGTTAAGGGATTTTGGTCATGAGATTATCAAAAAGGAT
CTTCACCTAGATCCTTTTAAATTAAAAATGAAGTTTTAAATCAATCTAAAGTATATATGAGTAAACTTGG
TCTGACAGTTACCAATGCTTAATCAGTGAGGCACCTATCTCAGCGATCTGTCTATTTCGTTCATCCATAG
TTGCCTGACTCCCCGTCGTGTAGATAACTACGATACGGGAGGGCTTACCATCTGGCCCCAGTGCTGCAAT
GATACCGCGAGACCCACGCTCACCGGCTCCAGATTTATCAGCAATAAACCAGCCAGCCGGAAGGGCCGAG
CGCAGAAGTGGTCCTGCAACTTTATCCGCCTCCATCCAGTCTATTAATTGTTGCCGGGAAGCTAGAGTAA
GTAGTTCGCCAGTTAATAGTTTGCGCAACGTTGTTGCCATTGCTACAGGCATCGTGGTGTCACGCTCGTC
GTTTGGTATGGCTTCATTCAGCTCCGGTTCCCAACGATCAAGGCGAGTTACATGATCCCCCATGTTGTGC
AAAAAAGCGGTTAGCTCCTTCGGTCCTCCGATCGTTGTCAGAAGTAAGTTGGCCGCAGTGTTATCACTCA
TGGTTATGGCAGCACTGCATAATTCTCTTACTGTCATGCCATCCGTAAGATGCTTTTCTGTGACTGGTGA
GTACTCAACCAAGTCATTCTGAGAATAGTGTATGCGGCGACCGAGTTGCTCTTGCCCGGCGTCAATACGG
GATAATACCGCGCCACATAGCAGAACTTTAAAAGTGCTCATCATTGGAAAACGTTCTTCGGGGCGAAAAC
TCTCAAGGATCTTACCGCTGTTGAGATCCAGTTCGATGTAACCCACTCGTGCACCCAACTGATCTTCAGC
ATCTTTTACTTTCACCAGCGTTTCTGGGTGAGCAAAAACAGGAAGGCAAAATGCCGCAAAAAAGGGAATA
AGGGCGACACGGAAATGTTGAATACTCATACTCTTCCTTTTTCAATATTATTGAAGCATTTATCAGGGTT
ATTGTCTCATGAGCGGATACATATTTGAATGTATTTAGAAAAATAAACAAATAGGGGTTCCGCGCACATT
TCCCCGAAAAGTGCCACCTGACGTCGACGGATCGGGAGATCAACTTGTTTATTGCAGCTTATAATGGTTA
CAAATAAAGCAATAGCATCACAAATTTCACAAATAAAGCATTTTTTTCACTGCATTCTAGTTGTGGTTTG
TCCAAACTCATCAATGTATCTTATCATGTCTGGATCAACTGGATAACTCAAGCTAACCAAAATCATCCCA
AACTTCCCACCCCATACCCTATTACCACTGCCAATTACCTGTGGTTTCATTTACTCTAAACCTGTGATTC
CTCTGAATTATTTTCATTTTAAAGAAATTGTATTTGTTAAATATGTACTACAAACTTAGTAGT
